>Addgene plasmid #121322 | pUC57-Kan_FR13_00107801 | depositor full sequence | sequence record 231394 | pUC57-Kan_FR13_00107801 sequence 3262 bps
TCGCGCGTTTCGGTGATGACGGTGAAAACCTCTGACACATGCAGCTCCCGGAGACGGTCACAGCTTGTCT
GTAAGCGGATGCCGGGAGCAGACAAGCCCGTCAGGGCGCGTCAGCGGGTGTTGGCGGGTGTCGGGGCTGG
CTTAACTATGCGGCATCAGAGCAGATTGTACTGAGAGTGCACCATATGCGGTGTGAAATACCGCACAGAT
GCGTAAGGAGAAAATACCGCATCAGGCGCCATTCGCCATTCAGGCTGCGCAACTGTTGGGAAGGGCGATC
GGTGCGGGCCTCTTCGCTATTACGCCAGCTGGCGAAAGGGGGATGTGCTGCAAGGCGATTAAGTTGGGTA
ACGCCAGGGTTTTCCCAGTCACGACGTTGTAAAACGACGGCCAGTGAATTGACGCGTATTGGGATGGAAC
TTGGTCTCTAATGACTCCAGCTGCTGCTGGTTCTTCTGAAGATATGCCAATTGAAACTTTGCAACAATTG
TCTGGTAGAAAACCAACTAAAAATAGAAAATTGTTGGATCAATATGCTCAAGATATGCAAAGAGATCCAC
CACCAAGAGGTATGATTCCATTGCCATCTCATGTTGATGCTTTTCAAGTTCCAGAAGCTACTCAAATGTA
TGCTCCAGGTTATGATTTGAATAAAGCTCCATGTAGAATTGTTATTTATAGACCAACTAATCCAATTGGT
GGTACTGGTGAAGAATATTTTATGGGTAATGTTGCTCCAGGTGGTGTTGGTAGATTTGATGAATATATTT
GTAAAGCTTCTAAAGATTGTTTGAGACCAACTTGTTTTGATATGCCATTTGGTTTTAGATATTTTGGTAG
ACATATGAGATATGAACATGTTTTGGATTTTCAATATGGTAGAATTGGTATTAAAGAAGCTGAAGATAGA
TATCAAAAATTGCAAGCTGAAGAACAAGCTAGAAGAGAACAAGATAGAAGAGAAGCTGAATTGAATCCAC
CACAATCTAAACCAAAATCTTGGTGGGCTCCATTGACTCCATGGCAACAATGAGCTTAGAGACCAAGTTC
CATCCCAATGGCGCGCCGAGCTTGGCTCGAGCATGGTCATAGCTGTTTCCTGTGTGAAATTGTTATCCGC
TCACAATTCCACACAACATACGAGCCGGAAGCATAAAGTGTAAAGCCTGGGGTGCCTAATGAGTGAGCTA
ACTCACATTAATTGCGTTGCGCTCACTGCCCGCTTTCCAGTCGGGAAACCTGTCGTGCCAGCTGCATTAA
TGAATCGGCCAACGCGCGGGGAGAGGCGGTTTGCGTATTGGGCGCTCTTCCGCTTCCTCGCTCACTGACT
CGCTGCGCTCGGTCGTTCGGCTGCGGCGAGCGGTATCAGCTCACTCAAAGGCGGTAATACGGTTATCCAC
AGAATCAGGGGATAACGCAGGAAAGAACATGTGAGCAAAAGGCCAGCAAAAGGCCAGGAACCGTAAAAAG
GCCGCGTTGCTGGCGTTTTTCCATAGGCTCCGCCCCCCTGACGAGCATCACAAAAATCGACGCTCAAGTC
AGAGGTGGCGAAACCCGACAGGACTATAAAGATACCAGGCGTTTCCCCCTGGAAGCTCCCTCGTGCGCTC
TCCTGTTCCGACCCTGCCGCTTACCGGATACCTGTCCGCCTTTCTCCCTTCGGGAAGCGTGGCGCTTTCT
CATAGCTCACGCTGTAGGTATCTCAGTTCGGTGTAGGTCGTTCGCTCCAAGCTGGGCTGTGTGCACGAAC
CCCCCGTTCAGCCCGACCGCTGCGCCTTATCCGGTAACTATCGTCTTGAGTCCAACCCGGTAAGACACGA
CTTATCGCCACTGGCAGCAGCCACTGGTAACAGGATTAGCAGAGCGAGGTATGTAGGCGGTGCTACAGAG
TTCTTGAAGTGGTGGCCTAACTACGGCTACACTAGAAGAACAGTATTTGGTATCTGCGCTCTGCTGAAGC
CAGTTACCTTCGGAAAAAGAGTTGGTAGCTCTTGATCCGGCAAACAAACCACCGCTGGTAGCGGTGGTTT
TTTTGTTTGCAAGCAGCAGATTACGCGCAGAAAAAAAGGATCTCAAGAAGATCCTTTGATCTTTTCTACG
GGGTCTGACGCTCAGTGGAACGAAAACTCACGTTAAGGGATTTTGGTCATGAGATTATCAAAAAGGATCT
TCACCTAGATCCTTTTAAATTAAAAATGAAGTTTTAAATCAATCTAAAGTATATATGAGTAAACTTGGTC
TGACAGTTAGAAAAACTCATCGAGCATCAAATGAAACTGCAATTTATTCATATCAGGATTATCAATACCA
TATTTTTGAAAAAGCCGTTTCTGTAATGAAGGAGAAAACTCACCGAGGCAGTTCCATAGGATGGCAAGAT
CCTGGTATCGGTCTGCGATTCCGACTCGTCCAACATCAATACAACCTATTAATTTCCCCTCGTCAAAAAT
AAGGTTATCAAGTGAGAAATCACCATGAGTGACGACTGAATCCGGTGAGAATGGCAAAAGTTTATGCATT
TCTTTCCAGACTTGTTCAACAGGCCAGCCATTACGCTCGTCATCAAAATCACTCGCATCAACCAAACCGT
TATTCATTCGTGATTGCGCCTGAGCGAGACGAAATACGCGATCGCTGTTAAAAGGACAATTACAAACAGG
AATCGAATGCAACCGGCGCAGGAACACTGCCAGCGCATCAACAATATTTTCACCTGAATCAGGATATTCT
TCTAATACCTGGAATGCTGTTTTCCCAGGGATCGCAGTGGTGAGTAACCATGCATCATCAGGAGTACGGA
TAAAATGCTTGATGGTCGGAAGAGGCATAAATTCCGTCAGCCAGTTTAGTCTGACCATCTCATCTGTAAC
ATCATTGGCAACGCTACCTTTGCCATGTTTCAGAAACAACTCTGGCGCATCGGGCTTCCCATACAATCGA
TAGATTGTCGCACCTGATTGCCCGACATTATCGCGAGCCCATTTATACCCATATAAATCAGCATCCATGT
TGGAATTTAATCGCGGCCTAGAGCAAGACGTTTCCCGTTGAATATGGCTCATACTCTTCCTTTTTCAATA
TTATTGAAGCATTTATCAGGGTTATTGTCTCATGAGCGGATACATATTTGAATGTATTTAGAAAAATAAA
CAAATAGGGGTTCCGCGCACATTTCCCCGAAAAGTGCCACCTGACGTCTAAGAAACCATTATTATCATGA
CATTAACCTATAAAAATAGGCGTATCACGAGGCCCTTTCGTC
Features (pLannotate 1.2.2; 10 found; start..end, strand, type, name):
    137..236     +  misc_feature   bom (fragment): basis of mobility region from pBR322
    242..399     -  CDS            lacZα (fragment): LacZα fragment of β-galactosidase; lacZ fragment
   1110..1126    -  protein_bind   lac operator: The lac repressor binds to the lac operator to inhibit transcription in E. coli. This inhibition can be relieved by adding lactose or isopropyl-β-D-thiogalactopyranoside (IPTG). lac repressor encoded by lacI
   1134..1164    -  promoter       lac promoter: promoter for the E. coli lac operon
   1179..1200    -  protein_bind   CAP binding site: CAP binding activates transcription in the presence of cAMP. E. coli catabolite activator protein
   1213..1305    -  CDS            lacI (fragment): lac repressor; lacI; The lac repressor binds to the lac operator to inhibit transcription in E. coli. This inhibition can be relieved by adding lactose or isopropyl-β-D-thiogalactopyranoside (IPTG).
   1488..2076    -  rep_origin     ori: high-copy-number ColE1/pMB1/pBR322/pUC origin of replication
   2247..3062    -  CDS            KanR: aminoglycoside phosphotransferase; aph(3')-Ia; confers resistance to kanamycin in bacteria or G418 (Geneticin®) in eukaryotes
   3063..3167    -  promoter       AmpR promoter: bla
   3262..35      +  CDS            rop (fragment) (across the origin): Rop protein, which maintains plasmids at low copy number; rop
