[The description below was written by a language model from this plasmid's Addgene catalogue record and pLannotate feature annotations shown in this document.]
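Description:
pUC57-Kan_FR13_00107801 is a small, high-copy E. coli cloning plasmid that serves as a Level 0 part in a Golden Gate modular cloning system. It is built on the pUC57-Kan backbone (2,626 bp without insert; 3,262 bp in the deposited full sequence) and replicates from a ColE1/pUC-type origin. Selection is by kanamycin, conferred by an aph(3')-Ia aminoglycoside phosphotransferase gene that the annotation places downstream of the bla (AmpR) promoter. Short remnants of bom, rop and lacI are also detected, which are vestiges of the pBR322/pUC lineage rather than functional elements.

The insert, FR13_00107801, is a sequence from the rice blast fungus Magnaporthe oryzae; the organism name appears in the record's mutation field, and no actual mutation is described. The associated publication presents a clone resource of M. oryzae effectors with sequence and structural similarities across host-specific lineages, so this plasmid is presumably one candidate effector from that set. The insert was placed at the EcoRV site of the polylinker and can be sequenced with M13 forward and reverse primers. The feature table does not annotate the insert itself, but an unannotated gap of roughly 700 bp lies between the lacZα fragment and the lac operator, promoter and CAP binding site. That gap is consistent with the insert interrupting lacZα, which is listed as the screening marker.

As a Level 0 module, the plasmid carries no promoter for expression in plants or fungi. It stores the part for Type IIS restriction-ligation assembly into higher-level expression constructs. The record does not state which Type IIS enzyme or overhangs flank the part.
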