Addgene plasmid #121322: pUC57-Kan_FR13_00107801
Purpose: Level 0 Golden-Gate compatible vector
Depositing lab: Sophien Kamoun. Depositing organization: Sainsbury Laboratory, Norwich. Publication: A Clone Resource of Magnaporthe oryzae Effectors That Share Sequence and Structural Similarities Across Host-Specific Lineages. Petit-Houdenot Y, Langner T, Harant A, Win J, Kamoun S. Mol Plant Microbe Interact. 2020 Aug;33(8):1032-1035. doi: 10.1094/MPMI-03-20-0052-A. Epub 2020 Jun 22. PubMed 32460610.
Backbone
  Vector backbone: pUC57-Kan
  Backbone size w/o insert (bp): 2626
  Vector type: Golden Gate
  Selectable markers: lacZ
Growth in bacteria
  Bacterial resistance: Kanamycin, 50 μg/mL
  Growth temperature: 37°C
  Growth strain: DH5alpha
  Copy number: High Copy
Gene/Insert
  Gene/Insert name: FR13_00107801
  Mutation: Magnaporthe oryzae
  Cloning method: Restriction Enzyme; 5′ cloning site EcoRV (unknown if destroyed); 3′ cloning site EcoRV (unknown if destroyed)
  Sequencing primers: 5′ M13Fw; 3′ M13Rv
Terms and licenses: Academic/Nonprofit Terms; Industry Terms: Not Available to Industry
How to cite: pUC57-Kan_FR13_00107801 was a gift from Sophien Kamoun (Addgene plasmid # 121322 ; http://n2t.net/addgene:121322 ; RRID:Addgene_121322)
