>Addgene plasmid #121322 | pUC57-Kan_FR13_00107801 | depositor partial sequence | sequence record 230896 | FR13_00107801
TTGGTCTCTAATGACTCCAGCTGCTGCTGGTTCTTCTGAAGATATGCCAATTGAAACTTTGCAACAATTG
TCTGGTAGAAAACCAACTAAAAATAGAAAATTGTTGGATCAATATGCTCAAGATATGCAAAGAGATCCAC
CACCAAGAGGTATGATTCCATTGCCATCTCATGTTGATGCTTTTCAAGTTCCAGAAGCTACTCAAATGTA
TGCTCCAGGTTATGATTTGAATAAAGCTCCATGTAGAATTGTTATTTATAGACCAACTAATCCAATTGGT
GGTACTGGTGAAGAATATTTTATGGGTAATGTTGCTCCAGGTGGTGTTGGTAGATTTGATGAATATATTT
GTAAAGCTTCTAAAGATTGTTTGAGACCAACTTGTTTTGATATGCCATTTGGTTTTAGATATTTTGGTAG
ACATATGAGATATGAACATGTTTTGGATTTTCAATATGGTAGAATTGGTATTAAAGAAGCTGAAGATAGA
TATCAAAAATTGCAAGCTGAAGAACAAGCTAGAAGAGAACAAGATAGAAGAGAAGCTGAATTGAATCCAC
CACAATCTAAACCAAAATCTTGGTGGGCTCCATTGACTCCATGGCAACAATGAGCTTAGAGACCAA
