>Addgene plasmid #121322 | pUC57-Kan_FR13_00107801 | depositor partial sequence | sequence record 230897 | empty_vector
TCGCGCGTTTCGGTGATGACGGTGAAAACCTCTGACACATGCAGCTCCCGGAGACGGTCACAGCTTGTCT
GTAAGCGGATGCCGGGAGCAGACAAGCCCGTCAGGGCGCGTCAGCGGGTGTTGGCGGGTGTCGGGGCTGG
CTTAACTATGCGGCATCAGAGCAGATTGTACTGAGAGTGCACCATATGCGGTGTGAAATACCGCACAGAT
GCGTAAGGAGAAAATACCGCATCAGGCGCCATTCGCCATTCAGGCTGCGCAACTGTTGGGAAGGGCGATC
GGTGCGGGCCTCTTCGCTATTACGCCAGCTGGCGAAAGGGGGATGTGCTGCAAGGCGATTAAGTTGGGTA
ACGCCAGGGTTTTCCCAGTCACGACGTTGTAAAACGACGGCCAGTGAATTGACGCGTATTGGGATATCCC
AATGGCGCGCCGAGCTTGGCTCGAGCATGGTCATAGCTGTTTCCTGTGTGAAATTGTTATCCGCTCACAA
TTCCACACAACATACGAGCCGGAAGCATAAAGTGTAAAGCCTGGGGTGCCTAATGAGTGAGCTAACTCAC
ATTAATTGCGTTGCGCTCACTGCCCGCTTTCCAGTCGGGAAACCTGTCGTGCCAGCTGCATTAATGAATC
GGCCAACGCGCGGGGAGAGGCGGTTTGCGTATTGGGCGCTCTTCCGCTTCCTCGCTCACTGACTCGCTGC
GCTCGGTCGTTCGGCTGCGGCGAGCGGTATCAGCTCACTCAAAGGCGGTAATACGGTTATCCACAGAATC
AGGGGATAACGCAGGAAAGAACATGTGAGCAAAAGGCCAGCAAAAGGCCAGGAACCGTAAAAAGGCCGCG
TTGCTGGCGTTTTTCCATAGGCTCCGCCCCCCTGACGAGCATCACAAAAATCGACGCTCAAGTCAGAGGT
GGCGAAACCCGACAGGACTATAAAGATACCAGGCGTTTCCCCCTGGAAGCTCCCTCGTGCGCTCTCCTGT
TCCGACCCTGCCGCTTACCGGATACCTGTCCGCCTTTCTCCCTTCGGGAAGCGTGGCGCTTTCTCATAGC
TCACGCTGTAGGTATCTCAGTTCGGTGTAGGTCGTTCGCTCCAAGCTGGGCTGTGTGCACGAACCCCCCG
TTCAGCCCGACCGCTGCGCCTTATCCGGTAACTATCGTCTTGAGTCCAACCCGGTAAGACACGACTTATC
GCCACTGGCAGCAGCCACTGGTAACAGGATTAGCAGAGCGAGGTATGTAGGCGGTGCTACAGAGTTCTTG
AAGTGGTGGCCTAACTACGGCTACACTAGAAGAACAGTATTTGGTATCTGCGCTCTGCTGAAGCCAGTTA
CCTTCGGAAAAAGAGTTGGTAGCTCTTGATCCGGCAAACAAACCACCGCTGGTAGCGGTGGTTTTTTTGT
TTGCAAGCAGCAGATTACGCGCAGAAAAAAAGGATCTCAAGAAGATCCTTTGATCTTTTCTACGGGGTCT
GACGCTCAGTGGAACGAAAACTCACGTTAAGGGATTTTGGTCATGAGATTATCAAAAAGGATCTTCACCT
AGATCCTTTTAAATTAAAAATGAAGTTTTAAATCAATCTAAAGTATATATGAGTAAACTTGGTCTGACAG
TTAGAAAAACTCATCGAGCATCAAATGAAACTGCAATTTATTCATATCAGGATTATCAATACCATATTTT
TGAAAAAGCCGTTTCTGTAATGAAGGAGAAAACTCACCGAGGCAGTTCCATAGGATGGCAAGATCCTGGT
ATCGGTCTGCGATTCCGACTCGTCCAACATCAATACAACCTATTAATTTCCCCTCGTCAAAAATAAGGTT
ATCAAGTGAGAAATCACCATGAGTGACGACTGAATCCGGTGAGAATGGCAAAAGTTTATGCATTTCTTTC
CAGACTTGTTCAACAGGCCAGCCATTACGCTCGTCATCAAAATCACTCGCATCAACCAAACCGTTATTCA
TTCGTGATTGCGCCTGAGCGAGACGAAATACGCGATCGCTGTTAAAAGGACAATTACAAACAGGAATCGA
ATGCAACCGGCGCAGGAACACTGCCAGCGCATCAACAATATTTTCACCTGAATCAGGATATTCTTCTAAT
ACCTGGAATGCTGTTTTCCCAGGGATCGCAGTGGTGAGTAACCATGCATCATCAGGAGTACGGATAAAAT
GCTTGATGGTCGGAAGAGGCATAAATTCCGTCAGCCAGTTTAGTCTGACCATCTCATCTGTAACATCATT
GGCAACGCTACCTTTGCCATGTTTCAGAAACAACTCTGGCGCATCGGGCTTCCCATACAATCGATAGATT
GTCGCACCTGATTGCCCGACATTATCGCGAGCCCATTTATACCCATATAAATCAGCATCCATGTTGGAAT
TTAATCGCGGCCTAGAGCAAGACGTTTCCCGTTGAATATGGCTCATACTCTTCCTTTTTCAATATTATTG
AAGCATTTATCAGGGTTATTGTCTCATGAGCGGATACATATTTGAATGTATTTAGAAAAATAAACAAATA
GGGGTTCCGCGCACATTTCCCCGAAAAGTGCCACCTGACGTCTAAGAAACCATTATTATCATGACATTAA
CCTATAAAAATAGGCGTATCACGAGGCCCTTTCGTC
