>Addgene plasmid #121322 | pUC57-Kan_FR13_00107801 | addgene partial sequence | sequence record 238134 | M13-F20 5'-TGTAAAACGACGGCCAGT-3'
TTGGTCTCTAATGACTCCAGCTGCTGCTGGTTCTTCTGAAGATATGCCAATTGAAACTTTGCAACAATTG
TCTGGTAGAAAACCAACTAAAAATAGAAAATTGTTGGATCAATATGCTCAAGATATGCAAAGAGATCCAC
CACCAAGAGGTATGATTCCATTGCCATCTCATGTTGATGCTTTTCAAGTTCCAGAAGCTACTCAAATGTA
TGCTCCAGGTTATGATTTGAATAAAGCTCCATGTAGAATTGTTATTTATAGACCAACTAATCCAATTGGT
GGTACTGGTGAAGAATATTTTATGGGTAATGTTGCTCCAGGTGGTGTTGGTAGATTTGATGAATATATTT
GTAAAGCTTCTAAAGATTGTTTGAGACCAACTTGTTTTGATATGCCATTTGGTTTTAGATATTTTGGTAG
ACATATGAGATATGAACATGTTTTGGATTTTCAATATGGTAGAATTGGTATTAAAGAAGCTGAAGATAGA
TATCAAAAATTGCAAGCTGAAGAACAAGCTAGAAGAGAACAAGATAGAAGAGAAGCTGAATTGAATCCAC
CACAATCTAAACCAAAATCTTGGTGGGCTCCATTGACTCCATGGCAACAATGAGCTTAGAGACCAAGTTC
CATCCCAATGGCGCGCCGAGCTTGGCTCGAGCATGGTCATAGCTGTTTCCTGTGTGAAATTGTTATCCGC
TCACAATTCCACACAACATACGAGCCGGAAGCATAAAGTGTAAAGCCTGGGGTGCCTAATGAGTGAGCTA
ACTCACATTAATTGCGTTGCGCTCACTGCCCGCTTTCCAGTCGGGAAACCTGTCGTGCCAGCTGCATTAA
TGAATCGGCCAACGCGCGGGGAGAGGCGGTTTGCGTATTGGGCGCTCTTCCGCTTCCTCGCTCACTGACT
CGCTGCGCTCGGTCGTTCGGCTGCGGCGAGCGGTATCAGCTCACTCAAAGGCGGTAATACGGTTATCC
